>Addgene plasmid #108730 | pBW2436_pCAG-PV1-GAI-L1-Cre-271C-NLS-BGHpA | depositor full sequence | sequence record 205011 | Full Sequence
CCCAAGCTTGGCGTAATCATGGTCATAGCTGTTTCCTGTGTGAAATTGTTATCCGCTCACAATTCCACAC
AACATACGAGCCGGAAGCATAAAGTGTAAAGCCTGGGGTGCCTAATGAGTGAGCTAACTCACATTAATTG
CGTTGCGCTCACTGCCCGCTTTCCAGTCGGGAAACCTGTCGTGCCAGCGGATCCGCATCTCAATTAGTCA
GCAACCATAGTCCCGCCCCTAACTCCGCCCAGTTCCGCCCATTCTCCGCCCCATGGCTGACTAATTTTTT
TTATTTATGCAGAGGCCGAGGCCGCCTCGGCCTCTGAGCTATTCCAGAAGTAGTGAGGAGGCTTTTTTGG
AGGCCTAGGCTTTTGCAAAAAGCTAACTTGTTTATTGCAGCTTATAATGGTTACAAATAAAGCAATAGCA
TCACAAATTTCACAAATAAAGCATTTTTTTCACTGCATTCTAGTTGTGGTTTGTCCAAACTCATCAATGT
ATCTTATCATGTCTGGATCCGCTGCATTAATGAATCGGCCAACGCGCGGGGAGAGGCGGTTTGCGTATTG
GGCGCTCTTCCGCTTCCTCGCTCACTGACTCGCTGCGCTCGGTCGTTCGGCTGCGGCGAGCGGTATCAGC
TCACTCAAAGGCGGTAATACGGTTATCCACAGAATCAGGGGATAACGCAGGAAAGAACATGTGAGCAAAA
GGCCAGCAAAAGGCCAGGAACCGTAAAAAGGCCGCGTTGCTGGCGTTTTTCCATAGGCTCCGCCCCCCTG
ACGAGCATCACAAAAATCGACGCTCAAGTCAGAGGTGGCGAAACCCGACAGGACTATAAAGATACCAGGC
GTTTCCCCCTGGAAGCTCCCTCGTGCGCTCTCCTGTTCCGACCCTGCCGCTTACCGGATACCTGTCCGCC
TTTCTCCCTTCGGGAAGCGTGGCGCTTTCTCATAGCTCACGCTGTAGGTATCTCAGTTCGGTGTAGGTCG
TTCGCTCCAAGCTGGGCTGTGTGCACGAACCCCCCGTTCAGCCCGACCGCTGCGCCTTATCCGGTAACTA
TCGTCTTGAGTCCAACCCGGTAAGACACGACTTATCGCCACTGGCAGCAGCCACTGGTAACAGGATTAGC
AGAGCGAGGTATGTAGGCGGTGCTACAGAGTTCTTGAAGTGGTGGCCTAACTACGGCTACACTAGAAGAA
CAGTATTTGGTATCTGCGCTCTGCTGAAGCCAGTTACCTTCGGAAAAAGAGTTGGTAGCTCTTGATCCGG
CAAACAAACCACCGCTGGTAGCGGTGGTTTTTTTGTTTGCAAGCAGCAGATTACGCGCAGAAAAAAAGGA
TCTCAAGAAGATCCTTTGATCTTTTCTACGGGGTCTGACGCTCAGTGGAACGAAAACTCACGTTAAGGGA
TTTTGGTCATGAGATTATCAAAAAGGATCTTCACCTAGATCCTTTTAAATTAAAAATGAAGTTTTAAATC
AATCTAAAGTATATATGAGTAAACTTGGTCTGACAGTTACCAATGCTTAATCAGTGAGGCACCTATCTCA
GCGATCTGTCTATTTCGTTCATCCATAGTTGCCTGACTCCCCGTCGTGTAGATAACTACGATACGGGAGG
GCTTACCATCTGGCCCCAGTGCTGCAATGATACCGCGAGACCCACGCTCACCGGCTCCAGATTTATCAGC
AATAAACCAGCCAGCCGGAAGGGCCGAGCGCAGAAGTGGTCCTGCAACTTTATCCGCCTCCATCCAGTCT
ATTAATTGTTGCCGGGAAGCTAGAGTAAGTAGTTCGCCAGTTAATAGTTTGCGCAACGTTGTTGCCATTG
CTACAGGCATCGTGGTGTCACGCTCGTCGTTTGGTATGGCTTCATTCAGCTCCGGTTCCCAACGATCAAG
GCGAGTTACATGATCCCCCATGTTGTGCAAAAAAGCGGTTAGCTCCTTCGGTCCTCCGATCGTTGTCAGA
AGTAAGTTGGCCGCAGTGTTATCACTCATGGTTATGGCAGCACTGCATAATTCTCTTACTGTCATGCCAT
CCGTAAGATGCTTTTCTGTGACTGGTGAGTACTCAACCAAGTCATTCTGAGAATAGTGTATGCGGCGACC
GAGTTGCTCTTGCCCGGCGTCAATACGGGATAATACCGCGCCACATAGCAGAACTTTAAAAGTGCTCATC
ATTGGAAAACGTTCTTCGGGGCGAAAACTCTCAAGGATCTTACCGCTGTTGAGATCCAGTTCGATGTAAC
CCACTCGTGCACCCAACTGATCTTCAGCATCTTTTACTTTCACCAGCGTTTCTGGGTGAGCAAAAACAGG
AAGGCAAAATGCCGCAAAAAAGGGAATAAGGGCGACACGGAAATGTTGAATACTCATACTCTTCCTTTTT
CAATATTATTGAAGCATTTATCAGGGTTATTGTCTCATGAGCGGATACATATTTGAATGTATTTAGAAAA
ATAAACAAATAGGGGTTCCGCGCACATTTCCCCGAAAAGTGCCACCTGGGTCGACATTGATTATTGACTA
GTTATTAATAGTAATCAATTACGGGGTCATTAGTTCATAGCCCATATATGGAGTTCCGCGTTACATAACT
TACGGTAAATGGCCCGCCTGGCTGACCGCCCAACGACCCCCGCCCATTGACGTCAATAATGACGTATGTT
CCCATAGTAACGCCAATAGGGACTTTCCATTGACGTCAATGGGTGGAGTATTTACGGTAAACTGCCCACT
TGGCAGTACATCAAGTGTATCATATGCCAAGTACGCCCCCTATTGACGTCAATGACGGTAAATGGCCCGC
CTGGCATTATGCCCAGTACATGACCTTATGGGACTTTCCTACTTGGCAGTACATCTACGTATTAGTCATC
GCTATTACCATGGTCGAGGTGAGCCCCACGTTCTGCTTCACTCTCCCCATCTCCCCCCCCTCCCCACCCC
CAATTTTGTATTTATTTATTTTTTAATTATTTTGTGCAGCGATGGGGGCGGGGGGGGGGGGGGCGCGCGC
CAGGCGGGGCGGGGCGGGGCGAGGGGCGGGGCGGGGCGAGGCGGAAAGGTGCGGCGGCAGCCAATCAGAG
CGGCGCGCTCCGAAAGTTTCCTTTTATGGCGAGGCGGCGGCGGCGGCGGCCCTATAAAAAGCGAAGCGCG
CGGCGGGCGGGAGTCGCTGCGTTGCCTTCGCCCCGTGCCCCGCTCCGCGCCGCCTCGCGCCGCCCGCCCC
GGCTCTGACTGACCGCGTTACTCCCACAGGTGAGCGGGCGGGACGGCCCTTCTCCTCCGGGCTGTAATTA
GCGCTTGGTTTAATGACGGCTCGTTTCTTTTCTGTGGCTGCGTGAAAGCCTTAAAGGGCTCCGGGAGGGC
CCTTTGTGCGGGGGGGAGCGGCTCGGGGGGTGCGTGCGTGTGTGTGTGCGTGGGGAGCGCCGCGTGCGGC
TCCGCGCTGCCCGGCGGCTGTGAGCGCTGCGGGCGCGGCGCGGGGCTTTGTGCGCTCCGCAGTGTGCGCG
AGGGGAGCGCGGCCGGGGGCGGTGCCCCGCGGTGCGGGGGGGGCTGCGAGGGGAACAAAGGCTGCGTGCG
GGGTGTGTGCGTGGGGGGGTGAGCAGGGGGTGTGGGCGCGGCGGTCGGGCTGTAACCCCCCCCTGCACCC
CCCTCCCCGAGTTGCTGAGCACGGCCCGGCTTCGGGTGCGGGGCTCCGTACGGGGCGTGGCGCGGGGCTC
GCCGTGCCGGGCGGGGGGTGGCGGCAGGTGGGGGTGCCGGGCGGGGCGGGGCCGCCTCGGGCCGGGGAGG
GCTCGGGGGAGGGGCGCGGCGGCCCCCGGAGCGCCGGCGGCTGTCGAGGCGCGGCGAGCCGCAGCCATTG
CCTTTTATGGTAATCGTGCGAGAGGGCGCAGGGACTTCCTTTGTCCCAAATCTGTGCGGAGCCGAAATCT
GGGAGGCGCCGCCGCACCCCCTCTAGCGGGCGCGGGGCGAAGCGGTGCGGCGCCGGCAGGAAGGAAATGG
GCGGGGAGGGCCTTCGTGCGTCGCCGCGCCGCCGTCCCCTTCTCCCTCTCCAGCCTCGGGGCTGTCCGCG
GGGGGACGGCTGCCTTCGGGGGGGACGGGGCAGGGCGGGGTTCGGCTTCTGGCGTGTGACCGGCGGCTCT
AGAGCCTCTGCTAACCATGTTCATGCCTTCTTCTTTTTCCTACAGCTCCTGGGCAACGTGCTGGTTATTG
TGCTGTCTCATCATTTTGGCAAAGAATTGATTAATTCGAGCGAAGGCGCGCCCATTACTCGCATCCATTC
TCAGGCTGTCTCGTCTCGTCTCGCACGCGTGCCGCCACCATGAAGCGGGACCACCACCATCACCATCATC
AGGACAAGAAAACCATGATGATGAACGAAGAGGACGACGGCAACGGCATGGACGAGCTGCTGGCTGTGCT
GGGCTACAAAGTGCGGAGCAGCGAGATGGCCGACGTGGCCCAGAAACTGGAACAGCTGGAAGTGATGATG
AGCAACGTGCAGGAAGATGACCTGTCCCAGCTGGCCACCGAGACAGTGCACTACAACCCCGCCGAGCTGT
ACACCTGGCTGGACTCCATGCTGACCGACCTGAACTCCGGAGGGTCTGGCTCCGGATCAAGTGGTGGCAG
CGGTACCCTGATCTATGGTGCCAAGGATGACTCTGGGCAGAGATACCTGGCCTGGTCTGGCCACTCTGCC
AGAGTGGGTGCTGCCAGGGACATGGCCAGGGCTGGTGTGTCCATCCCTGAAATCATGCAGGCTGGTGGCT
GGACCAATGTGAACATTGTGATGAACTACATCAGAAACCTGGACTCTGAGACTGGGGCCATGGTGAGGCT
GCTCGAGGATGGGGACCCCAAGAAAAAGCGGAAGGTGTGAGAATTCCTGTGCCTTCTAGTTGCCAGCCAT
CTGTTGTTTGCCCCTCCCCCGTGCCTTCCTTGACCCTGGAAGGTGCCACTCCCACTGTCCTTTCCTAATA
AAATGAGGAAATTGCATCGCATTGTCTGAGTAGGTGTCATTCTATTCTGGGGGGTGGGGTGGGGCAGGAC
AGCAAGGGGGAGGATTGGGAAGACAATAGCAGGCATGCTGGGGATGCGGTGGGCTCTATGGCTTCTGAGG
CGGAAAGAACCAGCTGGGGCTCTAGGGGGTATCCCCACGCGCCCTGTAGCGTGTACCGCTGGGAGTTCGT
AGACGGAAACAAACGCAGAATCCAAGCGCGGCCGCCCAGGATACATAGATTACCACAACTCCGAGCCCTT
CCACCGCTAGCGCACTCCTCAGGTGCAGGCTGCCTATCAGAAGGTGGTGGCTGGTGTGGCCAATGCCCTG
GCTCACAAATACCACTGAGATCTTTTTCCCTCTGCCAAAAATTATGGGGACATCATGAAGCCCCTTGAGC
ATCTGACTTCTGGCTAATAAAGGAAATTTATTTTCATTGCAATAGTGTGTTGGAATTTTTTGTGTCTCTC
ACTCGGAAGGACATATGGGAGGGCAAATCATTTAAAACATCAGAATGAGTATTTGGTTTAGAGTTTGGCA
ACATATGCCCATATGCTGGCTGCCATGAACAAAGGTTGGCTATAAAGAGGTCATCAGTATATGAAACAGC
CCCCTGCTGTCCATTCCTTATTCCATAGAAAAGCCTTGACTTGAGGTTAGATTTTTTTTATATTTTGTTT
TGTGTTATTTTTTTCTTTAACATCCCTAAAATTTTCCTTACATGTTTTACTAGCCAGATTTTTCCTCCTC
TCCTGACTACTCCCAGTCATAGCTGTCCCTCTTCTCTTATGGAGATCCCTCGACCTGCAG
Features (pLannotate 1.2.2; 20 found; start..end, strand, type, name):
     46..62      -  protein_bind   lac operator: The lac repressor binds to the lac operator to inhibit transcription in E. coli. This inhibition can be relieved by adding lactose or isopropyl-β-D-thiogalactopyranoside (IPTG). lac repressor encoded by lacI
     70..100     -  promoter       lac promoter: promoter for the E. coli lac operon
    115..136     -  protein_bind   CAP binding site: CAP binding activates transcription in the presence of cAMP. E. coli catabolite activator protein
    149..188     -  CDS            lacI (fragment): lac repressor; lacI; The lac repressor binds to the lac operator to inhibit transcription in E. coli. This inhibition can be relieved by adding lactose or isopropyl-β-D-thiogalactopyranoside (IPTG).
    195..217     +  promoter       SV40 promoter (fragment): SV40 enhancer and early promoter
    221..355     +  rep_origin     SV40 ori: SV40 origin of replication
    375..509     +  polyA_signal   SV40 poly(A) signal: SV40 polyadenylation signal
    511..565     -  CDS            lacI (fragment): lac repressor; lacI; The lac repressor binds to the lac operator to inhibit transcription in E. coli. This inhibition can be relieved by adding lactose or isopropyl-β-D-thiogalactopyranoside (IPTG).
    748..1336    -  rep_origin     ori: high-copy-number ColE1/pMB1/pBR322/pUC origin of replication
   1507..2367    -  CDS            AmpR: β-lactamase; bla; confers resistance to ampicillin, carbenicillin, and related antibiotics
   2368..2472    -  promoter       AmpR promoter: bla
   2503..2882    +  enhancer       CMV enhancer: human cytomegalovirus immediate early enhancer
   2884..3159    +  promoter       chicken β-actin promoter: No description available
   3160..4175    +  intron         chimeric intron: chimera between introns from chicken β-actin and rabbit β-globin
   4310..4585    +  CDS            GAI (fragment): GAI_ARATH - Also known as RGA2 From Arabidopsis thaliana (Mouse-ear cress).
   4628..4846    +  CDS            cre (fragment): RECR_BPP1 - Experimental evidence at protein level: Swiss-Prot protein existence level 1. Catalyzes site-specific recombination between two 34-base- pair LOXP sites. Its role is to maintain the phage genome as a monomeric unit-copy plasmid in the lysogenic state. From Escherichia phage P1 (Bacteriophage P1).
   4877..5101    +  polyA_signal   bGH poly(A) signal: bovine growth hormone polyadenylation signal
   5105..5126    +  promoter       SV40 promoter (fragment): SV40 enhancer and early promoter
   5264..5335    +  CDS            HBB (fragment): HBB_PONPY - Experimental evidence at transcript level: Swiss-Prot protein existence level 2. Involved in oxygen transport from the lung to the various peripheral tissues. From Pongo pygmaeus (Bornean orangutan).
   5406..5461    +  polyA_signal   β-globin poly(A) signal: rabbit β-globin polyadenylation signal (Gil and Proudfoot, 1987)
