[The description below was written by a language model from this plasmid's Addgene catalogue record and pLannotate feature annotations shown in this document.]
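Description:
pBW2436_pCAG-PV1-GAI-L1-Cre-271C-NLS-BGHpA is a 5.8 kb mammalian expression plasmid built on the pCAGGS backbone that encodes one half of a chemically inducible split Cre recombinase. It is propagated in E. coli through a high-copy ColE1/pUC-type origin and selected with ampicillin via the β-lactamase gene. The backbone also carries remnants typical of pCAGGS, including a lac promoter/operator region, small lacI fragments, an SV40 origin with an SV40 polyadenylation signal, and a residual β-globin fragment with the rabbit β-globin poly(A) signal downstream of the expression cassette.

Expression is driven by the CAG promoter, annotated here as the CMV immediate-early enhancer, the chicken β-actin promoter and the chimeric β-actin/β-globin intron, which together give strong constitutive transcription in many mammalian cell types. The open reading frame fuses a fragment of the Arabidopsis thaliana GAI protein, used as a chemically induced dimerization (CID) domain, at the N terminus to the C-terminal portion of Cre recombinase (residue 271 to the end), followed by a C-terminal nuclear localization signal and terminated by the bovine growth hormone poly(A) signal. The name indicates a linker (L1) between GAI and the Cre fragment; the "PV1" element is not explained in the record.

On its own this Cre fragment should be inactive. The design implies co-expression with a complementary N-terminal Cre fragment fused to GAI's dimerization partner, which the record does not name, so that adding the dimerizing small molecule reconstitutes recombinase activity at loxP sites. The construct belongs to a set of chemical- and light-inducible recombinases developed for controlled recombination in mammalian cells and mice.
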