Addgene plasmid #108730: pBW2436_pCAG-PV1-GAI-L1-Cre-271C-NLS-BGHpA
Purpose: Expresses aa271 to C-terminus of Cre recombinase fused to GAI CID
Depositing lab: Wilson Wong. Depositing organization: Boston University Main Campus. Publication: High-performance chemical- and light-inducible recombinases in mammalian cells and mice. Weinberg BH, Cho JH, Agarwal Y, Pham NTH, Caraballo LD, Walkosz M, Ortega C, Trexler M, Tague N, Law B, Benman WKJ, Letendre J, Beal J, Wong WW. Nat Commun. 2019 Oct 24;10(1):4845. doi: 10.1038/s41467-019-12800-7. PubMed 31649244.
Backbone
  Vector backbone: pCAGGS
  Vector type: Mammalian Expression, Cre/Lox, Synthetic Biology
Growth in bacteria
  Bacterial resistance: Ampicillin, 100 μg/mL
  Growth temperature: 37°C
  Growth strain: NEB Stable
  Copy number: High Copy
Gene/Insert
  Gene/Insert name: Cre recombinase fragment aa271 to C-terminus
  Species: Synthetic
  Promoter: pCAG
  Tag / fusion protein: GAI (N terminal on insert); NLS (C terminal on insert)
  Cloning method: Restriction Enzyme; 5′ cloning site KpnI (not destroyed); 3′ cloning site EcoRI (not destroyed)
Terms and licenses: Academic/Nonprofit Terms; Industry Terms: Not Available to Industry
Depositor comments: Please visit https://www.biorxiv.org/content/10.1101/747121v1 for bioRxiv preprint.
How to cite: pBW2436_pCAG-PV1-GAI-L1-Cre-271C-NLS-BGHpA was a gift from Wilson Wong (Addgene plasmid # 108730 ; http://n2t.net/addgene:108730 ; RRID:Addgene_108730)
