>Addgene plasmid #108730 | pBW2436_pCAG-PV1-GAI-L1-Cre-271C-NLS-BGHpA | addgene partial sequence | sequence record 215979 | Addgene Partial NGS Result
TGCACCCCCCTCCCCGAGTTGCTGAGCACGGCCCGGCTTCGGGTGCGGGGCTCCGTACGGGGCGTGGCGC
GGGGCTCGCCGTGCCGGGCGGGGGGTGGCGGCAGGTGGGGGTGCCGGGCGGGGCGGGGCCGCCTCGGGCC
GGGGAGGGCTCGGGGGAGGGGCGCGGCGGCCCCCGGAGCGCCGGCGGCTGTCGAGGCGCGGCGAGCCGCA
GCCATTGCCTTTTATGGTAATCGTGCGAGAGGGCGCAGGGACTTCCTTTGTCCCAAATCTGTGCGGAGCC
GAAATCTGGGAGGCGCCGCCGCACCCCCTCTAGCGGGCGCGGGGCGAAGCGGTGCGGCGCCGGCAGGAAG
GAAATGGGCGGGGAGGGCCTTCGTGCGTCGCCGCGCCGCCGTCCCCTTCTCCCTCTCCAGCCTCGGGGCT
GTCCGCGGGGGGACGGCTGCCTTCGGGGGGGACGGGGCAGGGCGGGGTTCGGCTTCTGGCGTGTGACCGG
CGGCTCTAGAGCCTCTGCTAACCATGTTCATGCCTTCTTCTTTTTCCTACAGCTCCTGGGCAACGTGCTG
GTTATTGTGCTGTCTCATCATTTTGGCAAAGAATTGATTAATTCGAGCGAAGGCGCGCCCATTACTCGCA
TCCATTCTCAGGCTGTCTCGTCTCGTCTCGCACGCGTGCCGCCACCATGAAGCGGGACCACCACCATCAC
CATCATCAGGACAAGAAAACCATGATGATGAACGAAGAGGACGACGGCAACGGCATGGACGAGCTGCTGG
CTGTGCTGGGCTACAAAGTGCGGAGCAGCGAGATGGCCGACGTGGCCCAGAAACTGGAACAGCTGGAAGT
GATGATGAGCAACGTGCAGGAAGATGACCTGTCCCAGCTGGCCACCGAGACAGTGCACTACAACCCCGCC
GAGCTGTACACCTGGCTGGACTCCATGCTGACCGACCTGAACTCCGGAGGGTCTGGCTCCGGATCAAGTG
GTGGCAGCGGTACCCTGATCTATGGTGCCAAGGATGACTCTGGGCAGAGATACCTGGCCTGGTCTGGCCA
CTCTGCCAGAGTGGGTGCTGCCAGGGACATGGCCAGGGCTGGTGTGTCCATCCCTGAAATCATGCAGGCT
GGTGGCTGGACCAATGTGAACATTGTGATGAACTACATCAGAAACCTGGACTCTGAGACTGGGGCCATGG
TGAGGCTGCTCGAGGATGGGGACCCCAAGAAAAAGCGGAAGGTGTGAGAATTCCTGTGCCTTCTAGTTGC
CAGCCATCTGTTGTTTGCCCCTCCCCCGTGCCTTCCTTGACCCTGGAAGGTGCCACTCCCACTGTCCTTT
CCTAATAAAATGAGGAAATTGCATCGCATTGTCTGAGTAGGTGTCATTCTATTCTGGGGGGTGGGGTGGG
GCAGGACAGCAAGGGGGAGGATTGGGAAGACAATAGCAGGCATGCTGGGGATGCGGTGGGCTCTATGGCT
TCTGAGGCGGAAAGAACCAGCTGGGGCTCTAGGGGGTATCCCCACGCGCCCTGTAGCGTGTACCGCTGGG
AGTTCGTAGACGGAAACAAACGCAGAATCCAAGCGCGGCCGCCCAGGATACATAGATTACCACAACTCCG
AGCCCTTCCACCGCTAGCGCACTCCTCAGGTGCAGGCTGCCTATCAGAAGGTGGTGGCTGGTGTGGCCAA
TGCCCTGGCTCACAAATACCACTGAGATCTTTTTCCCTCTGCCAAAAATTATGGGGACATCATGAAGCCC
CTTGAGCATCTGACTTCTGGCTAATAAAGGAAATTTATTTTCATTGCAATAGTGTGTTGGAATTTTTTGT
GTCTCTCACTCGGAAGGACATATGGGAGGGCAAATCATTTAAAACATCAGAATGAGTATTTGGTTTAGAG
TTTGGCAACATATGCCCATATGCTGGCTGCCATGAACAAAGGTTGGCTATAAAGAGGTCATCAGTATATG
AAACAGCCCCCTGCTGTCCATTCCTTATTCCATAGAAAAGCCTTGACTTGAGGTTAGATTTTTTTTATAT
TTTGTTTTGTGTTATTTTTTTCTTTAACATCCCTAAAATTTTCCTTACATGTTTTACTAGCCAGATTTTT
CCTCCTCTCCTGACTACTCCCAGTCATAGCTGTCCCTCTTCTCTTATGGAGATCCCTCGACCTGCAGCCC
AAGCTTGGCGTAATCATGGTCATAGCTGTTTCCTGTGTGAAATTGTTATCCGCTCACAATTCCACACAAC
ATACGAGCCGGAAGCATAAAGTGTAAAGCCTGGGGTGCCTAATGAGTGAGCTAACTCACATTAATTGCGT
TGCGCTCACTGCCCGCTTTCCAGTCGGGAAACCTGTCGTGCCAGCGGATCCGCATCTCAATTAGTCAGCA
ACCATAGTCCCGCCCCTAACTCCGCCCAGTTCCGCCCATTCTCCGCCCCATGGCTGACTAATTTTTTTTA
TTTATGCAGAGGCCGAGGCCGCCTCGGCCTCTGAGCTATTCCAGAAGTAGTGAGGAGGCTTTTTTGGAGG
CCTAGGCTTTTGCAAAAAGCTAACTTGTTTATTGCAGCTTATAATGGTTACAAATAAAGCAATAGCATCA
CAAATTTCACAAATAAAGCATTTTTTTCACTGCATTCTAGTTGTGGTTTGTCCAAACTCATCAATGTATC
TTATCATGTCTGGATCCGCTGCATTAATGAATCGGCCAACGCGCGGGGAGAGGCGGTTTGCGTATTGGGC
GCTCTTCCGCTTCCTCGCTCACTGACTCGCTGCGCTCGGTCGTTCGGCTGCGGCGAGCGGTATCAGCTCA
CTCAAAGGCGGTAATACGGTTATCCACAGAATCAGGGGATAACGCAGGAAAGAACATGTGAGCAAAAGGC
CAGCAAAAGGCCAGGAACCGTAAAAAGGCCGCGTTGCTGGCGTTTTTCCATAGGCTCCGCCCCCCTGACG
AGCATCACAAAAATCGACGCTCAAGTCAGAGGTGGCGAAACCCGACAGGACTATAAAGATACCAGGCGTT
TCCCCCTGGAAGCTCCCTCGTGCGCTCTCCTGTTCCGACCCTGCCGCTTACCGGATACCTGTCCGCCTTT
CTCCCTTCGGGAAGCGTGGCGCTTTCTCATAGCTCACGCTGTAGGTATCTCAGTTCGGTGTAGGTCGTTC
GCTCCAAGCTGGGCTGTGTGCACGAACCCCCCGTTCAGCCCGACCGCTGCGCCTTATCCGGTAACTATCG
TCTTGAGTCCAACCCGGTAAGACACGACTTATCGCCACTGGCAGCAGCCACTGGTAACAGGATTAGCAGA
GCGAGGTATGTAGGCGGTGCTACAGAGTTCTTGAAGTGGTGGCCTAACTACGGCTACACTAGAAGAACAG
TATTTGGTATCTGCGCTCTGCTGAAGCCAGTTACCTTCGGAAAAAGAGTTGGTAGCTCTTGATCCGGCAA
ACAAACCACCGCTGGTAGCGGTGGTTTTTTTGTTTGCAAGCAGCAGATTACGCGCAGAAAAAAAGGATCT
CAAGAAGATCCTTTGATCTTTTCTACGGGGTCTGACGCTCAGTGGAACGAAAACTCACGTTAAGGGATTT
TGGTCATGAGATTATCAAAAAGGATCTTCACCTAGATCCTTTTAAATTAAAAATGAAGTTTTAAATCAAT
CTAAAGTATATATGAGTAAACTTGGTCTGACAGTTACCAATGCTTAATCAGTGAGGCACCTATCTCAGCG
ATCTGTCTATTTCGTTCATCCATAGTTGCCTGACTCCCCGTCGTGTAGATAACTACGATACGGGAGGGCT
TACCATCTGGCCCCAGTGCTGCAATGATACCGCGAGACCCACGCTCACCGGCTCCAGATTTATCAGCAAT
AAACCAGCCAGCCGGAAGGGCCGAGCGCAGAAGTGGTCCTGCAACTTTATCCGCCTCCATCCAGTCTATT
AATTGTTGCCGGGAAGCTAGAGTAAGTAGTTCGCCAGTTAATAGTTTGCGCAACGTTGTTGCCATTGCTA
CAGGCATCGTGGTGTCACGCTCGTCGTTTGGTATGGCTTCATTCAGCTCCGGTTCCCAACGATCAAGGCG
AGTTACATGATCCCCCATGTTGTGCAAAAAAGCGGTTAGCTCCTTCGGTCCTCCGATCGTTGTCAGAAGT
AAGTTGGCCGCAGTGTTATCACTCATGGTTATGGCAGCACTGCATAATTCTCTTACTGTCATGCCATCCG
TAAGATGCTTTTCTGTGACTGGTGAGTACTCAACCAAGTCATTCTGAGAATAGTGTATGCGGCGACCGAG
TTGCTCTTGCCCGGCGTCAATACGGGATAATACCGCGCCACATAGCAGAACTTTAAAAGTGCTCATCATT
GGAAAACGTTCTTCGGGGCGAAAACTCTCAAGGATCTTACCGCTGTTGAGATCCAGTTCGATGTAACCCA
CTCGTGCACCCAACTGATCTTCAGCATCTTTTACTTTCACCAGCGTTTCTGGGTGAGCAAAAACAGGAAG
GCAAAATGCCGCAAAAAAGGGAATAAGGGCGACACGGAAATGTTGAATACTCATACTCTTCCTTTTTCAA
TATTATTGAAGCATTTATCAGGGTTATTGTCTCATGAGCGGATACATATTTGAATGTATTTAGAAAAATA
AACAAATAGGGGTTCCGCGCACATTTCCCCGAAAAGTGCCACCTGGGTCGACATTGATTATTGACTAGTT
ATTAATAGTAATCAATTACGGGGTCATTAGTTCATAGCCCATATATGGAGTTCCGCGTTACATAACTTAC
GGTAAATGGCCCGCCTGGCTGACCGCCCAACGACCCCCGCCCATTGACGTCAATAATGACGTATGTTCCC
ATAGTAACGCCAATAGGGACTTTCCATTGACGTCAATGGGTGGAGTATTTACGGTAAACTGCCCACTTGG
CAGTACATCAAGTGTATCATATGCCAAGTACGCCCCCTATTGACGTCAATGACGGTAAATGGCCCGCCTG
GCATTATGCCCAGTACATGACCTTATGGGACTTTCCTACTTGGCAGTACATCTACGTATTAGTCATCGCT
ATTACCATGGTCGAGGTGAGCCCCACGTTCTGCTTCACTCTCCCCATCTCCCCCCCCTCCCCACCCCCAA
TTTTGTATTTATTTATTTTTTAATTATTTTGTGCAGCGATGGGGGCGGGGGGGGGGGG
